Addgene plasmid #163991: pcDNA3.1 6B codon-optimized NLRP1 CARD-mCherry WT
Purpose: Mammalian expression vector encoding codon-optimized human NLRP1 CARD with a C-terminal mCherry tag for imaging
Depositing lab: Hao Wu. Publication: Mechanism of filament formation in UPA-promoted CARD8 and NLRP1 inflammasomes. Robert Hollingsworth L, David L, Li Y, Griswold AR, Ruan J, Sharif H, Fontana P, Orth-He EL, Fu TM, Bachovchin DA, Wu H. Nat Commun. 2021 Jan 8;12(1):189. doi: 10.1038/s41467-020-20320-y. PubMed 33420033.
Backbone
  Vector backbone: pcDNA3.1 LIC 6B
  Vector type: Mammalian Expression
Growth in bacteria
  Bacterial resistance: Ampicillin, 100 μg/mL
  Growth temperature: 37°C
  Growth strain: DH5alpha
  Copy number: High Copy
Gene/Insert
  Gene/Insert name: NLRP1 CARD
  Species: H. sapiens (human)
  Entrez Gene: NLRP1 (a.k.a. AIADK, CARD7, CIDED, CLR17.1, DEFCAP, DEFCAP-L/S, JRRP, MSPC, NAC, NALP1, PP1044, SLEV1, VAMAS1)
  Tag / fusion protein: mCherry (C terminal on insert)
  Cloning method: Ligation Independent Cloning
Terms and licenses: Academic/Nonprofit Terms; Industry Terms: Not Available to Industry
How to cite: pcDNA3.1 6B codon-optimized NLRP1 CARD-mCherry WT was a gift from Hao Wu (Addgene plasmid # 163991 ; http://n2t.net/addgene:163991 ; RRID:Addgene_163991)
