[The description below was written by a language model from this plasmid's Addgene catalogue record and pLannotate feature annotations shown in this document.]
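Description:
pcDNA3.1 6B codon-optimized NLRP1 CARD-mCherry WT is a 6,447 bp mammalian expression plasmid built on the pcDNA3.1 LIC 6B backbone, into which the insert was introduced by ligation-independent cloning. It is maintained in E. coli through a high-copy ColE1/pUC-type origin and selected with ampicillin via the β-lactamase gene and its own promoter. An f1 origin is also present, which permits single-stranded DNA production. For selection in mammalian cells, the backbone carries a neomycin phosphotransferase cassette driven by the SV40 enhancer/early promoter and terminated by an SV40 polyadenylation signal, the arrangement commonly used for G418 selection of stable transfectants.

The payload is a codon-optimized sequence encoding the caspase recruitment domain (CARD) of human NLRP1, wild type, fused at its C terminus to the monomeric red fluorescent protein mCherry. Transcription is driven by the human cytomegalovirus immediate early enhancer and promoter and ends at the bovine growth hormone polyadenylation signal. T7 and SP6 phage promoters flank the cassette. The automated annotation labels the roughly 240 bp coding segment upstream of mCherry as a fragment of mouse Pycard (ASC). This most likely reflects similarity between CARD domains rather than the actual identity of the insert, which the catalogue entry gives as NLRP1 CARD. Other short fragment calls, such as the HIV-1 LTR, ble, lacI and bom, appear to be backbone remnants or partial matches rather than functional parts.

The stated purpose of the construct is imaging. The associated study concerns filament formation in UPA-promoted CARD8 and NLRP1 inflammasomes, so the fluorescent fusion would let the localisation and assembly of the NLRP1 CARD be followed in transfected mammalian cells.
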