Features (pLannotate 1.2.2; 22 found; start..end, strand, type, name):
      1..380     +  enhancer       CMV enhancer: human cytomegalovirus immediate early enhancer
    381..584     +  promoter       CMV promoter: human cytomegalovirus (CMV) immediate early promoter
    580..613     +  LTR            5' LTR (truncated) (fragment): truncated 5' long terminal repeat (LTR) from HIV-1
    629..647     +  promoter       T7 promoter: promoter for bacteriophage T7 RNA polymerase
    722..961     +  CDS            Pycard (fragment): ASC_MOUSE - Also known as Asc. Experimental evidence at protein level: Swiss-Prot protein existence level 1. Functions as key mediator in apoptosis and inflammation. Promotes caspase-mediated apoptosis involving predominantly caspase-8 and also caspase-9 in a probable cell type-specific manner. Involved in activation of the mitochondrial apoptotic pathway, promotes caspase-8- dependent proteolytic maturation of BID independently of FADD in certain cell types and also mediates mitochondrial translocation of BAX and activates BAX-dependent apoptosis coupled to activation of caspase- 9, -2 and -3
   1040..1747    +  CDS            mCherry: monomeric derivative of DsRed fluorescent protein (Shaner et al., 2004) mammalian codon-optimized
   1766..1784    -  promoter       SP6 promoter: promoter for bacteriophage SP6 RNA polymerase
   1810..2034    +  polyA_signal   bGH poly(A) signal: bovine growth hormone polyadenylation signal
   2038..2059    +  promoter       SV40 promoter (fragment): SV40 enhancer and early promoter
   2080..2508    +  rep_origin     f1 ori (sequence partly withheld): f1 bacteriophage origin of replication; arrow indicates direction of (+) strand synthesis
   2522..2851    +  promoter       SV40 promoter: SV40 enhancer and early promoter
   2918..3709    +  CDS            neo: KKA2_KLEPN - Also known as kan, nptII. Experimental evidence at protein level: Swiss-Prot protein existence level 1. Resistance to kanamycin, neomycin, paromomycin, ribostamycin, butirosin and gentamicin B. From Klebsiella pneumoniae.
   3733..3891    +  CDS            ble (fragment): BLE_KLEPN - Experimental evidence at protein level: Swiss-Prot protein existence level 1. Binding protein with a strong affinity to the bleomycin family of antibiotics. Binds to CL990; an antimitotic-antibiotic compound. From Klebsiella pneumoniae.
   3886..4007    +  polyA_signal   SV40 poly(A) signal: SV40 polyadenylation signal
   4080..4096    -  protein_bind   lac operator: The lac repressor binds to the lac operator to inhibit transcription in E. coli. This inhibition can be relieved by adding lactose or isopropyl-β-D-thiogalactopyranoside (IPTG). lac repressor encoded by lacI
   4104..4134    -  promoter       lac promoter: promoter for the E. coli lac operon
   4149..4170    -  protein_bind   CAP binding site: CAP binding activates transcription in the presence of cAMP. E. coli catabolite activator protein
   4183..4275    -  CDS            lacI (fragment): lac repressor; lacI; The lac repressor binds to the lac operator to inhibit transcription in E. coli. This inhibition can be relieved by adding lactose or isopropyl-β-D-thiogalactopyranoside (IPTG).
   4458..5046    -  rep_origin     ori: high-copy-number ColE1/pMB1/pBR322/pUC origin of replication
   5217..6077    -  CDS            AmpR: β-lactamase; bla; confers resistance to ampicillin, carbenicillin, and related antibiotics
   6078..6182    -  promoter       AmpR promoter: bla
   6241..6293    -  misc_feature   bom (fragment): basis of mobility region from pBR322
>Addgene plasmid #163991 | pcDNA3.1 6B codon-optimized NLRP1 CARD-mCherry WT | addgene full sequence | sequence record 324596 | Addgene NGS Result
GACATTGATTATTGACTAGTTATTAATAGTAATCAATTACGGGGTCATTAGTTCATAGCCCATATATGGA
GTTCCGCGTTACATAACTTACGGTAAATGGCCCGCCTGGCTGACCGCCCAACGACCCCCGCCCATTGACG
TCAATAATGACGTATGTTCCCATAGTAACGCCAATAGGGACTTTCCATTGACGTCAATGGGTGGAGTATT
TACGGTAAACTGCCCACTTGGCAGTACATCAAGTGTATCATATGCCAAGTACGCCCCCTATTGACGTCAA
TGACGGTAAATGGCCCGCCTGGCATTATGCCCAGTACATGACCTTATGGGACTTTCCTACTTGGCAGTAC
ATCTACGTATTAGTCATCGCTATTACCATGGTGATGCGGTTTTGGCAGTACATCAATGGGCGTGGATAGC
GGTTTGACTCACGGGGATTTCCAAGTCTCCACCCCATTGACGTCAATGGGAGTTTGTTTTGGCACCAAAA
TCAACGGGACTTTCCAAAATGTCGTAACAACTCCGCCCCATTGACGCAAATGGGCGGTAGGCGTGTACGG
TGGGAGGTCTATATAAGCAGAGCTCTCTGGCTAACTAGAGAACCCACTGCTTACTGGCTTATCGAAATTA
ATACGACTCACTATAGGGAGACCCAAGCTTGGTACCGAGCTCGGATCCCTACTTCCAATCCAATGCCACC
ATGGACGCTCCTCAGCTGCTGCATTTCGTGGACCAGTACCGGGAGCAGCTGATCGCTAGAGTGACCTCCG
TGGAAGTGGTGCTGGACAAGCTGCACGGACAGGTGCTGAGTCAGGAGCAGTACGAGAGGGTGCTGGCAGA
GAACACCAGGCCTAGCCAGATGCGGAAGCTGTTCAGCCTGAGCCAGTCTTGGGACAGGAAGTGCAAGGAC
GGCCTGTACCAGGCTCTGAAGGAGACACACCCCCACCTGATCATGGAGCTCTGGGAGAAGGGAAGCAAGA
AGGGCCTGCTGCCTCTGTCTAGCGGCATTGGTAGTGGGAGCAACGGCAGCAGCGGATCCGTGAGCAAGGG
CGAGGAGGATAACATGGCCATCATCAAGGAGTTCATGCGCTTCAAGGTGCACATGGAGGGCTCCGTGAAC
GGCCACGAGTTCGAGATCGAGGGCGAGGGCGAGGGCCGCCCCTACGAGGGCACCCAGACCGCCAAGCTGA
AGGTGACCAAGGGTGGCCCCCTGCCCTTCGCCTGGGACATCCTGTCCCCTCAGTTCATGTACGGCTCCAA
GGCCTACGTGAAGCACCCCGCCGACATCCCCGACTACTTGAAGCTGTCCTTCCCCGAGGGCTTCAAGTGG
GAGCGCGTGATGAACTTCGAGGACGGCGGCGTGGTGACCGTGACCCAGGACTCCTCCCTCCAGGACGGCG
AGTTCATCTACAAGGTGAAGCTGCGCGGCACCAACTTCCCCTCCGACGGCCCCGTAATGCAGAAGAAGAC
CATGGGCTGGGAGGCCTCCTCCGAGCGGATGTACCCCGAGGACGGCGCCCTGAAGGGCGAGATCAAGCAG
AGGCTGAAGCTGAAGGACGGCGGCCACTACGACGCTGAGGTCAAGACCACCTACAAGGCCAAGAAGCCCG
TGCAGCTGCCCGGCGCCTACAACGTCAACATCAAGTTGGACATCACCTCCCACAACGAGGACTACACCAT
CGTGGAACAGTACGAACGCGCCGAGGGCCGCCACTCCACCGGCGGCATGGACGAGCTGTACAAGTAGTAA
TCTAGAGGGCCCTATTCTATAGTGTCACCTAAATGCTAGAGCTCGCTGATCAGCCTCGACTGTGCCTTCT
AGTTGCCAGCCATCTGTTGTTTGCCCCTCCCCCGTGCCTTCCTTGACCCTGGAAGGTGCCACTCCCACTG
TCCTTTCCTAATAAAATGAGGAAATTGCATCGCATTGTCTGAGTAGGTGTCATTCTATTCTGGGGGGTGG
GGTGGGGCAGGACAGCAAGGGGGAGGATTGGGAAGACAATAGCAGGCATGCTGGGGATGCGGTGGGCTCT
ATGGCTTCTGAGGCGGAAAGAACCAGCTGGGGCTCTAGGGGGTATCCCC
[124 nt withheld, positions 2080-2203]
C
[91 nt withheld, positions 2205-2295]
A
[49 nt withheld, positions 2297-2345]
CCTTTGACGTTGGAGTCCACGTTCTTT
[37 nt withheld, positions 2373-2409]
ACCCTATCTCGGTCTATTCTTTTGATTTATAAGGGATTTTGCCGATTTCGGCCTATTGGTTAAAAAATGA
GCTGATTTAACAAAAATTTAACGCGAATTAATTCTGTGGAATGTGTGTCAGTTAGGGTGTGGAAAGTCCC
CAGGCTCCCCAGCAGGCAGAAGTATGCAAAGCATGCATCTCAATTAGTCAGCAACCAGGTGTGGAAAGTC
CCCAGGCTCCCCAGCAGGCAGAAGTATGCAAAGCATGCATCTCAATTAGTCAGCAACCATAGTCCCGCCC
CTAACTCCGCCCATCCCGCCCCTAACTCCGCCCAGTTCCGCCCATTCTCCGCCCCATGGCTGACTAATTT
TTTTTATTTATGCAGAGGCCGAGGCCGCCTCTGCCTCTGAGCTATTCCAGAAGTAGTGAGGAGGCTTTTT
TGGAGGCCTAGGCTTTTGCAAAAAGCTCCCGGGAGCTTGTATATCCATTTTCGGATCTGATCAAGAGACA
GGATGAGGATCGTTTCGCATGATTGAACAAGATGGATTGCACGCAGGTTCTCCGGCCGCTTGGGTGGAGA
GGCTATTCGGCTATGACTGGGCACAACAGACAATCGGCTGCTCTGATGCCGCCGTGTTCCGGCTGTCAGC
GCAGGGGCGCCCGGTTCTTTTTGTCAAGACCGACCTGTCCGGTGCCCTGAATGAACTGCAGGACGAGGCA
GCGCGGCTATCGTGGCTGGCCACGACGGGCGTTCCTTGCGCAGCTGTGCTCGACGTTGTCACTGAAGCGG
GAAGGGACTGGCTGCTATTGGGCGAAGTGCCGGGGCAGGATCTCCTGTCATCTCACCTTGCTCCTGCCGA
GAAAGTATCCATCATGGCTGATGCAATGCGGCGGCTGCATACGCTTGATCCGGCTACCTGCCCATTCGAC
CACCAAGCGAAACATCGCATCGAGCGAGCACGTACTCGGATGGAAGCCGGTCTTGTCGATCAGGATGATC
TGGACGAAGAGCATCAGGGGCTCGCGCCAGCCGAACTGTTCGCCAGGCTCAAGGCGCGCATGCCCGACGG
CGAGGATCTCGTCGTGACCCATGGCGATGCCTGCTTGCCGAATATCATGGTGGAAAATGGCCGCTTTTCT
GGATTCATCGACTGTGGCCGGCTGGGTGTGGCGGACCGCTATCAGGACATAGCGTTGGCTACCCGTGATA
TTGCTGAAGAGCTTGGCGGCGAATGGGCTGACCGCTTCCTCGTGCTTTACGGTATCGCCGCTCCCGATTC
GCAGCGCATCGCCTTCTATCGCCTTCTTGACGAGTTCTTCTGAGCGGGACTCTGGGGTTCGAAATGACCG
ACCAAGCGACGCCCAACCTGCCATCACGAGATTTCGATTCCACCGCCGCCTTCTATGAAAGGTTGGGCTT
CGGAATCGTTTTCCGGGACGCCGGCTGGATGATCCTCCAGCGCGGGGATCTCATGCTGGAGTTCTTCGCC
CACCCCAACTTGTTTATTGCAGCTTATAATGGTTACAAATAAAGCAATAGCATCACAAATTTCACAAATA
AAGCATTTTTTTCACTGCATTCTAGTTGTGGTTTGTCCAAACTCATCAATGTATCTTATCATGTCTGTAT
ACCGTCGACCTCTAGCTAGAGCTTGGCGTAATCATGGTCATAGCTGTTTCCTGTGTGAAATTGTTATCCG
CTCACAATTCCACACAACATACGAGCCGGAAGCATAAAGTGTAAAGCCTGGGGTGCCTAATGAGTGAGCT
AACTCACATTAATTGCGTTGCGCTCACTGCCCGCTTTCCAGTCGGGAAACCTGTCGTGCCAGCTGCATTA
ATGAATCGGCCAACGCGCGGGGAGAGGCGGTTTGCGTATTGGGCGCTCTTCCGCTTCCTCGCTCACTGAC
TCGCTGCGCTCGGTCGTTCGGCTGCGGCGAGCGGTATCAGCTCACTCAAAGGCGGTAATACGGTTATCCA
CAGAATCAGGGGATAACGCAGGAAAGAACATGTGAGCAAAAGGCCAGCAAAAGGCCAGGAACCGTAAAAA
GGCCGCGTTGCTGGCGTTTTTCCATAGGCTCCGCCCCCCTGACGAGCATCACAAAAATCGACGCTCAAGT
CAGAGGTGGCGAAACCCGACAGGACTATAAAGATACCAGGCGTTTCCCCCTGGAAGCTCCCTCGTGCGCT
CTCCTGTTCCGACCCTGCCGCTTACCGGATACCTGTCCGCCTTTCTCCCTTCGGGAAGCGTGGCGCTTTC
TCATAGCTCACGCTGTAGGTATCTCAGTTCGGTGTAGGTCGTTCGCTCCAAGCTGGGCTGTGTGCACGAA
CCCCCCGTTCAGCCCGACCGCTGCGCCTTATCCGGTAACTATCGTCTTGAGTCCAACCCGGTAAGACACG
ACTTATCGCCACTGGCAGCAGCCACTGGTAACAGGATTAGCAGAGCGAGGTATGTAGGCGGTGCTACAGA
GTTCTTGAAGTGGTGGCCTAACTACGGCTACACTAGAAGAACAGTATTTGGTATCTGCGCTCTGCTGAAG
CCAGTTACCTTCGGAAAAAGAGTTGGTAGCTCTTGATCCGGCAAACAAACCACCGCTGGTAGCGGTGGTT
TTTTTGTTTGCAAGCAGCAGATTACGCGCAGAAAAAAAGGATCTCAAGAAGATCCTTTGATCTTTTCTAC
GGGGTCTGACGCTCAGTGGAACGAAAACTCACGTTAAGGGATTTTGGTCATGAGATTATCAAAAAGGATC
TTCACCTAGATCCTTTTAAATTAAAAATGAAGTTTTAAATCAATCTAAAGTATATATGAGTAAACTTGGT
CTGACAGTTACCAATGCTTAATCAGTGAGGCACCTATCTCAGCGATCTGTCTATTTCGTTCATCCATAGT
TGCCTGACTCCCCGTCGTGTAGATAACTACGATACGGGAGGGCTTACCATCTGGCCCCAGTGCTGCAATG
ATACCGCGAGACCCACGCTCACCGGCTCCAGATTTATCAGCAATAAACCAGCCAGCCGGAAGGGCCGAGC
GCAGAAGTGGTCCTGCAACTTTATCCGCCTCCATCCAGTCTATTAATTGTTGCCGGGAAGCTAGAGTAAG
TAGTTCGCCAGTTAATAGTTTGCGCAACGTTGTTGCCATTGCTACAGGCATCGTGGTGTCACGCTCGTCG
TTTGGTATGGCTTCATTCAGCTCCGGTTCCCAACGATCAAGGCGAGTTACATGATCCCCCATGTTGTGCA
AAAAAGCGGTTAGCTCCTTCGGTCCTCCGATCGTTGTCAGAAGTAAGTTGGCCGCAGTGTTATCACTCAT
GGTTATGGCAGCACTGCATAATTCTCTTACTGTCATGCCATCCGTAAGATGCTTTTCTGTGACTGGTGAG
TACTCAACCAAGTCATTCTGAGAATAGTGTATGCGGCGACCGAGTTGCTCTTGCCCGGCGTCAATACGGG
ATAATACCGCGCCACATAGCAGAACTTTAAAAGTGCTCATCATTGGAAAACGTTCTTCGGGGCGAAAACT
CTCAAGGATCTTACCGCTGTTGAGATCCAGTTCGATGTAACCCACTCGTGCACCCAACTGATCTTCAGCA
TCTTTTACTTTCACCAGCGTTTCTGGGTGAGCAAAAACAGGAAGGCAAAATGCCGCAAAAAAGGGAATAA
GGGCGACACGGAAATGTTGAATACTCATACTCTTCCTTTTTCATTATTATTGAAGCATTTATCAGGGTTA
TTGTCTCATGAGCGGATACATATTTGAATGTATTTAGAAAAATAAACAAATAGGGGTTCCGCGCACATTT
CCCCGAAAAGTGCCACCTGACGTCGACGGATCGGGAGATCTCCCGATCCCCTATGGTGCACTCTCAGTAC
AATCTGCTCTGATGCCGCATAGTTAAGCCAGTATCTGCTCCCTGCTTGTGTGTTGGAGGTCGCTGAGTAG
TGCGCGAGCAAAATTTAAGCTACAACAAGGCAAGGCTTGACCGACAATTGCATGAAGAATCTGCTTAGGG
TTAGGCGTTTTGCGCTGCTTCGCGATGTACGGGCCAGATATACGCGTT
