>Addgene plasmid #163991 | pcDNA3.1 6B codon-optimized NLRP1 CARD-mCherry WT | depositor partial sequence | sequence record 318210 | Insert sequence
ATGGACGCTCCTCAGCTGCTGCATTTCGTGGACCAGTACCGGGAGCAGCTGATCGCTAGAGTGACCTCCG
TGGAAGTGGTGCTGGACAAGCTGCACGGACAGGTGCTGAGTCAGGAGCAGTACGAGAGGGTGCTGGCAGA
GAACACCAGGCCTAGCCAGATGCGGAAGCTGTTCAGCCTGAGCCAGTCTTGGGACAGGAAGTGCAAGGAC
GGCCTGTACCAGGCTCTGAAGGAGACACACCCCCACCTGATCATGGAGCTCTGGGAGAAGGGAAGCAAGA
AGGGCCTGCTGCCTCTGTCTAGC
